Addgene plasmid #249541: pAAV-CMV-FLEX-SaCas9-U6-sgHtr2c (mouse/rat)
Purpose: Cre-dependent editing of Htr2c with SaCas9
Depositing lab: Larry Zweifel. Depositing organization: University of Washington.
Backbone
  Vector backbone: pAAV
  Total vector size (bp): 7728
  Vector type: Mammalian Expression, AAV, CRISPR
Growth in bacteria
  Bacterial resistance: Ampicillin, 100 μg/mL
  Growth temperature: 37°C
  Growth strain: NEB Stable
  Copy number: High Copy
Gene/Insert
  Gene/Insert name: Htr2c
  gRNA/shRNA sequence: GGTGTGACCTCGAAGTAACAT
  Species: M. musculus (mouse), R. norvegicus (rat)
  Entrez Gene: Htr2c (a.k.a. 5-HT-1C, 5-HT-2C, 5-HT1C, 5-HT2C, 5-HT2cR, 5-HTR2C, 5HT1c, Htr1c, SR1); Htr2c (a.k.a. 5-HT2C, 5-HTR2C, 5HT-1C)
  Promoter: U6
  Cloning method: Restriction Enzyme; 5′ cloning site BsaI (destroyed during cloning); 3′ cloning site BsaI (destroyed during cloning)
  Sequencing primers: 5′ GAGGGCCTATTTCCCATGATT
Terms and licenses: Academic/Nonprofit Terms; Industry Terms: Not Available to Industry
How to cite: pAAV-CMV-FLEX-SaCas9-U6-sgHtr2c (mouse/rat) was a gift from Larry Zweifel (Addgene plasmid # 249541 ; http://n2t.net/addgene:249541 ; RRID:Addgene_249541)
