[The description below was written by a language model from this plasmid's Addgene catalogue record and pLannotate feature annotations shown in this document.]
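Description:
pAAV-CMV-FLEX-SaCas9-U6-sgHtr2c (mouse/rat) is a 7,728 bp AAV transfer plasmid that combines a Cre-dependent Staphylococcus aureus Cas9 cassette and a guide RNA against the serotonin 2C receptor gene Htr2c in a single vector. It is propagated in bacteria as a high-copy plasmid through a ColE1/pUC-type origin with ampicillin selection (AmpR, β-lactamase), and the backbone also carries an f1 phage origin. AAV2 inverted terminal repeats flank the payload and allow it to be packaged into recombinant AAV particles. One ITR is annotated in full, while the other is detected only as short fragments in the sequencing-derived feature table. The recombination-deficient growth strain listed is consistent with the need to keep these repeats stable.

The Cas9 unit is driven by the CMV immediate-early enhancer and promoter and terminated by a bGH polyadenylation signal. The SaCas9 coding sequence, fused at its C-terminus to a nucleoplasmin bipartite NLS and a 3xHA epitope tag, sits in the antisense orientation relative to the promoter. It is bracketed by pairs of lox2272 and loxP sites in opposing orientations. In this FLEX (double-inverted) arrangement, no functional nuclease is made until Cre recombinase inverts the cassette and then excises one site of each pair, locking it in the sense orientation.

Downstream, a human U6 RNA polymerase III promoter constitutively expresses the Htr2c-targeting spacer, cloned through BsaI sites that were destroyed in the process, joined to the Sa gRNA scaffold. The guide is recorded as matching both mouse and rat Htr2c. The stated purpose is Cre-dependent editing of Htr2c, which restricts mutagenesis to Cre-expressing cells in either species.
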