Features (pLannotate 1.2.2; 26 found; start..end, strand, type, name):
     24..403     +  enhancer       CMV enhancer: human cytomegalovirus immediate early enhancer
    404..607     +  promoter       CMV promoter: human cytomegalovirus (CMV) immediate early promoter
    644..677     +  protein_bind   lox2272: Cre-mediated recombination occurs in the 8-bp core sequence (GGATACTT). lox2272 sites are compatible with each other, but incompatible with loxP or loxN sites (Lee and Saito, 1988). Cre recombinase
    678..727     -  intron         β-globin intron (fragment): internally truncated intron from human β-globin
    728..761     +  protein_bind   loxP: Cre-mediated recombination occurs in the 8-bp core sequence (GCATACAT). Cre recombinase
    771..799     -  CDS            3xHA (fragment): three tandem HA epitope tags
    810..826     -  CDS            3xHA (fragment): three tandem HA epitope tags
    837..853     -  CDS            3xHA (fragment): three tandem HA epitope tags
    860..907     -  CDS            nucleoplasmin NLS: bipartite nuclear localization signal from nucleoplasmin
    908..4063    -  CDS            cas9: CAS9_STAAU - Experimental evidence at protein level: Swiss-Prot protein existence level 1. CRISPR (clustered regularly interspaced short palindromic repeat) is an adaptive immune system that provides protection against mobile genetic elements (viruses, transposable elements and conjugative plasmids). CRISPR clusters contain spacers, sequences complementary to antecedent mobile elements, and target invading nucleic acids. CRISPR clusters are transcribed and processed into CRISPR RNA (crRNA). In type II CRISPR systems correct processing of pre-crRNA requires a trans- encoded small RNA (tracrRNA)
   4140..4173    -  protein_bind   lox2272: Cre-mediated recombination occurs in the 8-bp core sequence (GGATACTT). lox2272 sites are compatible with each other, but incompatible with loxP or loxN sites (Lee and Saito, 1988). Cre recombinase
   4174..4223    -  intron         β-globin intron (fragment): internally truncated intron from human β-globin
   4224..4257    -  protein_bind   loxP: Cre-mediated recombination occurs in the 8-bp core sequence (GCATACAT). Cre recombinase
   4288..4399    +  polyA_signal   bGH poly(A) signal: bovine growth hormone polyadenylation signal
   4502..4742    +  promoter       U6 promoter: RNA polymerase III promoter for human U6 snRNA
   4772..4847    +  misc_RNA       Sa gRNA scaffold: guide RNA scaffold for the Staphylococcus aureus CRISPR/Cas9 system
   4861..5001    +  repeat_region  AAV2 ITR: inverted terminal repeat of adeno-associated virus serotype 2 inverted
   5006..5057    -  misc_feature   bom (fragment): basis of mobility region from pBR322
   5076..5531    +  rep_origin     f1 ori (sequence partly withheld): f1 bacteriophage origin of replication; arrow indicates direction of (+) strand synthesis
   5532..5581    -  misc_feature   bom (fragment): basis of mobility region from pBR322
   5683..5718    -  CDS            rop (fragment): Rop protein, which maintains plasmids at low copy number; rop
   5813..5917    +  promoter       AmpR promoter: bla
   5918..6778    +  CDS            AmpR: β-lactamase; bla; confers resistance to ampicillin, carbenicillin, and related antibiotics
   6949..7537    +  rep_origin     ori: high-copy-number ColE1/pMB1/pBR322/pUC origin of replication
   7610..7637    +  repeat_region  AAV2 ITR (fragment): inverted terminal repeat of adeno-associated virus serotype 2 inverted
   7666..7693    +  repeat_region  AAV2 ITR (fragment): inverted terminal repeat of adeno-associated virus serotype 2 inverted
>Addgene plasmid #249541 | pAAV-CMV-FLEX-SaCas9-U6-sgHtr2c (mouse/rat) | addgene full sequence | sequence record 495630 | Addgene NGS Result
GCGGCCTCTAGACTCGAGGCGTTGACATTGATTATTGACTAGTTATTAATAGTAATCAATTACGGGGTCA
TTAGTTCATAGCCCATATATGGAGTTCCGCGTTACATAACTTACGGTAAATGGCCCGCCTGGCTGACCGC
CCAACGACCCCCGCCCATTGACGTCAATAATGACGTATGTTCCCATAGTAACGCCAATAGGGACTTTCCA
TTGACGTCAATGGGTGGAGTATTTACGGTAAACTGCCCACTTGGCAGTACATCAAGTGTATCATATGCCA
AGTACGCCCCCTATTGACGTCAATGACGGTAAATGGCCCGCCTGGCATTATGCCCAGTACATGACCTTAT
GGGACTTTCCTACTTGGCAGTACATCTACGTATTAGTCATCGCTATTACCATGGTGATGCGGTTTTGGCA
GTACATCAATGGGCGTGGATAGCGGTTTGACTCACGGGGATTTCCAAGTCTCCACCCCATTGACGTCAAT
GGGAGTTTGTTTTGGCACCAAAATCAACGGGACTTTCCAAAATGTCGTAACAACTCCGCCCCATTGACGC
AAATGGGCGGTAGGCGTGTACGGTGGGAGGTCTATATAAGCAGAGCTCTCTGGCTAACTACCGGTGCTAG
CGTCGACTCCGGAATAACTTCGTATAGGATACTTTATACGAAGTTATGCAGAATGGTAGCTGGATTGTAG
CTGCTATTAGCAATATGAAACCTCTTAATAACTTCGTATAGCATACATTATACGAAGTTATGGCGCGCCT
TAAGCGTAATCTGGAACATCGTATGGGTAAGCGTAATCTGGAACATCGTATGGGTAAGCGTAATCTGGAA
CATCGTATGGGTAGGATCCCTTTTTCTTTTTTGCCTGGCCGGCCTTTTTCGTGGCCGCCGGCCTTTTGCC
CTTTTTGATGATCTGAGGGTGCTTCTTAGATTTCACTTCATACAGGTTGCCCAGAATGTCTGTGCTGTAC
TTCTTAATGCTCTGGGTCTTGGAGGCGATTGTCTTAATGATCCTGGGGGGCCTCTTGTCGTTCATGTTTT
CCAGGTACTCGCGGTAGGTGATGTCGATCATGTTCACTTCGATCCGGTTCAGCAGGTCGTTGTTCACGCC
GATCACTCTATACAGCTCGCCGTTGATCTTGATCAGATCGTTGTTGTAGAAGGAGGCGATAAACTCGGCC
TGGTTGCTGATCTTCTTCAGCTTCTTAGCTTCCTCATAGCACTTGCTATTCACTTCGTAGTAGTTTTCTT
TTTTGATCACATCCAGATTCTTCACGGTCACGAACTTGTACACGCCATTGTCCAGGTACACGTCGAATCT
GTAGGGCTTCAGGGACAGCTTCACGACCTTGTTTCTGCTGTTGGGGTAGTCGTCGGTGATGTCCAGATGG
GCGTTCAGTTTGTTGCCGTAATACTTAATCTTCTTGATCACGGGGCCGTTGTCCTTTTTGGAGTACTTGG
TCAGGTAGTTCCCGGTTTCCTCGTAGTACTTGTACAGGGGATTCTTCTCGTCGCCGTACTGTTCCATAAT
CAGCTTCAGTTTCTGGTAGGTCTGGGGGTCGTGGTGGTACATCAGCAGCTTTTCGGGGCTCTTGTTGATC
AGCTTTTTCAGCTTGTCATTGTCCTTGTCGTACAGGCCGTTCAGATTGTTCACGATCAGGGTGTTGCCCT
TGTCGTCCTTCCGGGTGGAGTACAGGGTGTCGTTAATCAGCTCTCTATTAGGCTTCTTGTCCACCCGGTG
GCTGTACTTGTAGTCCTTGAAGTCCTTAATGTGCTTGATCTGGTGGGGGGTGATGAAGATCTCTTTGTAC
TCCTGCTCGGTTTCGATCTCGGGCATGCTCTCGGCCTGCTTTTCCTCGAACATCTGGTTTTCCATCACTT
TTTTGGCCTTGTCCAGTTTCTTCCACTCTTTGAAGATGAAATCGGCGTTGGCAATGATCAGGGCGTCCTC
GGCGTGGTGCTTGTACCCCTTGTTCCGCTCTTTCTTAAACTTCCACTTCCGCCGCAGAAAGCTGGTGAAG
CCGCCATTGATGGACTTCACTTTCACGTCCAGGTTGTTCACTCTGAAGTAGCTCCGCAGCAGGTTCATCA
GGCCTCTGGTGGCGTATCTGGTATCCACCAGGTTCCGGTTGATGAAGTCTTTCTGCACGGAGAACCTGTT
GATGTCCCGTTCTTCCAGCAGATACTCTTTCTTGGTCTTGCTGATTCTGCCCTTGCCCTTGGCCAGATTC
AGGATGTGCTTCTTGAAGGTTTCGTAGCTGATCTTGCTGTCGCTGCTGCTCAGGTACTGGAATGGGGTCC
GGTTGCCCTTCTTGCTGTTTTCTTCCTGCTTCACGAGCACCTTGTTGTTGAAGCTGTTGTCGAAGGACAC
GCTTCTGGGGATGATGTGGTCCACCTCATAGTTGAAGGGGTTGTTCAGCAGATCTTCCAGAGGGATGGCT
TCCAGGCTGTACAGGCACTTGCCTTCCTGCATGTCGTGCAGCTTGATCTTCTCGATCAGGTACTTGGCGT
TCTCTTTGCCGGTGGTCCGGATGATTTCCTCGATCCGCTCGTTGGTCTGCCGGTTCCGCTTCTGCATCTC
GTTGATCATTTTCTGGGCGTCCTTGGAGTTCTTCTCGCGGGCCAGCTCGATAATGATGTCGTTGGGCAGG
CCGTACTTCTTGATGATGGCGTTGATCACTTTGATGCTCTGGATGAAGCTTCTCTTCACGACGGGGCTCA
GGATGAAGTCGTCCACCAGGGTGGTGGGGATCTCTTTCTGCTGGGACAGGTCCACCTTCTTGGGCACCAG
CTTCAGCCGGTTGAAGATAGCGATCTGGTTGTCGTTGGTGTGCCACAGCTCGTCCAGGATCAGGTTGATG
GCCTTCAGGCTCAGGTTGTGGGTGCCGGTATAGCCCTTCAGATTAGAGATCTGCTCGATCTCTTCCTGGG
TCAGCTCGGAGTTCAGATTGGTCAGTTCTTCCTGGATGTCCTCGCTGCTCTGGTAGATGGTCAGGATCTT
GGCAATCTGATCCAGCAGCTCGGCGTTCTCAATAATCTCTTTCCGGGCGGTAATGTCCTTGATGTCGTGG
TACACCTTCAGGTTGGTGAACTCGGGCTTGCCGGTGCTGGTCACTCTGTAGCCCTTAATATCCTCTTCGT
TCACGAGGATTTCTTTGGCGATCTGCTTCAGGGTGGGCTTCTTCTTCTGCTTGAACACGTTCTCGATGAT
CTGGAACTTCTCGTAATATTCCAGCTTCTCGTTCTCGTCCCTGGTGATCACGAGATTGTTCAGGTCGTTC
AGGGCGTTGTACAGGTCGGCGTTGTAGGCGTACTTCACGCTCCGCAGTTCCTCGGGGAAGTAGGTGCAGT
GGCCCATCAGCATCTCGTACCATTCTTTGATGTCCTTCCAGCCGAAGGGGCTGCCCTCGCCAGGTCCCTC
ATAGTAGGTCCGCCGGGTTTCCAGCAGGTCGATGTAGGTGTCGATGAAGCTCTGGTCCAGCTGGTGGTAG
GCCTTCTGCACCTTCAGCAGCTGTTTGGCTTCTTTCACGTAGTCGCTGGTCTTGAATCTGTTGATGCTGC
CCCGCACTTCGCCGTCTTTCTTCAGCCGTTCCAGCTGCAGTTCGGCCACGTATTTCTCTTCCAGGGCCTT
GCTGTTCCGGCTGATCTGCTCTTTGGTGGACAGCTCGTTGCCGGTGTCCTCTTCCACCTCGTTCACGTTG
TGCACGCCTCTTCTCTTGGCCAGGTGCAGCAGGGCGGCAGAGAACTCTTCCTCGCTCAGCTTCTGGCTCA
GGCCCTTCACTCTGGCCTCGTAGGGGTTGATGCCGCTCAGCTCGCTGTGGTCGGTCAGCAGGTTGTAGTC
GAACAGCAGCTTCTTCACTCTCTGGATTCTATGCCGCCTCCGCCGCTTCAGCCTTCTGGCGCCTCTCTTG
CTCCGCCTGCCCTCGTTGTTTTCCACGTTGGCCTCTTTGAACAGCCGCACGCCGGCATCGATCACGTCCC
GTGTCTCGTAGTCGATGATGCCGTAGCCCACGCTGGTGATGCCGATGTCCAGGCCCAGGATGTAGTTCCG
CTTGGCTGCTGGGACTCCGTGGATACCGACCTTCCGCTTCTTCTTTGGGGCCATGCGGCCGCTGCAGACC
GGTGCTAGCATAACTTCGTATAAAGTATCCTATACGAAGTTATTTGCCTTAACCCAGAAATTATCACTGT
TATTCTTTAGAATGGTGCAAAGAATAACTTCGTATAATGTATGCTATACGAAGTTATGAATTCCTAGAGC
TCGCTGATCAGCCTCGACTGTGCCTTCTAGTTGCCAGCCATCTGTTGTTTGCCCCTCCCCCGTGCCTTCC
TTGACCCTGGAAGGTGCCACTCCCACTGTCCTTTCCTAATAAAATGAGGAAATTGCATCGCATTGTCTGA
GTAGGTGTCATTCTATTCTGGGGGGTGGGGTGGGGCAGGACAGCAAGGGGGAGGATTGGGAAGAGAATAG
CAGGCATGCTGGGGAGGTACCGAGGGCCTATTTCCCATGATTCCTTCATATTTGCATATACGATACAAGG
CTGTTAGAGAGATAATTGGAATTAATTTGACTGTAAACACAAAGATATTAGTACAAAATACGTGACGTAG
AAAGTAATAATTTCTTGGGTAGTTTGCAGTTTTAAAATTATGTTTTAAAATGGACTATCATATGCTTACC
GTAACTTGAAAGTATTTCGATTTCTTGGCTTTATATATCTTGTGGAAAGGACGAAACACCGGTGTGACCT
CGAAGTAACATGTTTTAGTACTCTGGAAACAGAATCTACTAAAACAAGGCAAAATGCCGTGTTTATCTCG
TCAACTTGTTGGCGAGATTTTTGCGGCCGCAGGAACCCCTAGTGATGGAGTTGGCCACTCCCTCTCTGCG
CGCTCGCTCGCTCACTGAGGCCGGGCGACCAAAGGTCGCCCGACGCCCGGGCTTTGCCCGGGCGGCCTCA
GTGAGCGAGCGAGCGCGCAGCTGCCTGCAGGGGCGCCTGATGCGGTATTTTCTCCTTACGCATCTGTGCG
GTATTTCACACCGCATA
[95 nt withheld, positions 5058-5152]
T
[46 nt withheld, positions 5154-5199]
C
[141 nt withheld, positions 5201-5341]
CCTTTGACGTTGGAGTCCACGTTCTTT
[37 nt withheld, positions 5369-5405]
ACTCTATCTCGGGCTATTCTTTTGATTTATAAGGGATTTTGCCGATTTCGGTCTATTGGTTAAAAAATGA
GCTGATTTAACAAAAATTTAACGCGAATTTTAACAAAATATTAACGTTTACAATTTTATGGTGCACTCTC
AGTACAATCTGCTCTGATGCCGCATAGTTAAGCCAGCCCCGACACCCGCCAACACCCGCTGACGCGCCCT
GACGGGCTTGTCTGCTCCCGGCATCCGCTTACAGACAAGCTGTGACCGTCTCCGGGAGCTGCATGTGTCA
GAGGTTTTCACCGTCATCACCGAAACGCGCGAGACGAAAGGGCCTCGTGATACGCCTATTTTTATAGGTT
AATGTCATGATAATAATGGTTTCTTAGACGTCAGGTGGCACTTTTCGGGGAAATGTGCGCGGAACCCCTA
TTTGTTTATTTTTCTAAATACATTCAAATATGTATCCGCTCATGAGACAATAACCCTGATAAATGCTTCA
ATAATATTGAAAAAGGAAGAGTATGAGTATTCAACATTTCCGTGTCGCCCTTATTCCCTTTTTTGCGGCA
TTTTGCCTTCCTGTTTTTGCTCACCCAGAAACGCTGGTGAAAGTAAAAGATGCTGAAGATCAGTTGGGTG
CACGAGTGGGTTACATCGAACTGGATCTCAACAGCGGTAAGATCCTTGAGAGTTTTCGCCCCGAAGAACG
TTTTCCAATGATGAGCACTTTTAAAGTTCTGCTATGTGGCGCGGTATTATCCCGTATTGACGCCGGGCAA
GAGCAACTCGGTCGCCGCATACACTATTCTCAGAATGACTTGGTTGAGTACTCACCAGTCACAGAAAAGC
ATCTTACGGATGGCATGACAGTAAGAGAATTATGCAGTGCTGCCATAACCATGAGTGATAACACTGCGGC
CAACTTACTTCTGACAACGATCGGAGGACCGAAGGAGCTAACCGCTTTTTTGCACAACATGGGGGATCAT
GTAACTCGCCTTGATCGTTGGGAACCGGAGCTGAATGAAGCCATACCAAACGACGAGCGTGACACCACGA
TGCCTGTAGCAATGGCAACAACGTTGCGCAAACTATTAACTGGCGAACTACTTACTCTAGCTTCCCGGCA
ACAATTAATAGACTGGATGGAGGCGGATAAAGTTGCAGGACCACTTCTGCGCTCGGCCCTTCCGGCTGGC
TGGTTTATTGCTGATAAATCTGGAGCCGGTGAGCGTGGAAGCCGCGGTATCATTGCAGCACTGGGGCCAG
ATGGTAAGCCCTCCCGTATCGTAGTTATCTACACGACGGGGAGTCAGGCAACTATGGATGAACGAAATAG
ACAGATCGCTGAGATAGGTGCCTCACTGATTAAGCATTGGTAACTGTCAGACCAAGTTTACTCATATATA
CTTTAGATTGATTTAAAACTTCATTTTTAATTTAAAAGGATCTAGGTGAAGATCCTTTTTGATAATCTCA
TGACCAAAATCCCTTAACGTGAGTTTTCGTTCCACTGAGCGTCAGACCCCGTAGAAAAGATCAAAGGATC
TTCTTGAGATCCTTTTTTTCTGCGCGTAATCTGCTGCTTGCAAACAAAAAAACCACCGCTACCAGCGGTG
GTTTGTTTGCCGGATCAAGAGCTACCAACTCTTTTTCCGAAGGTAACTGGCTTCAGCAGAGCGCAGATAC
CAAATACTGTTCTTCTAGTGTAGCCGTAGTTAGGCCACCACTTCAAGAACTCTGTAGCACCGCCTACATA
CCTCGCTCTGCTAATCCTGTTACCAGTGGCTGCTGCCAGTGGCGATAAGTCGTGTCTTACCGGGTTGGAC
TCAAGACGATAGTTACCGGATAAGGCGCAGCGGTCGGGCTGAACGGGGGGTTCGTGCACACAGCCCAGCT
TGGAGCGAACGACCTACACCGAACTGAGATACCTACAGCGTGAGCTATGAGAAAGCGCCACGCTTCCCGA
AGGGAGAAAGGCGGACAGGTATCCGGTAAGCGGCAGGGTCGGAACAGGAGAGCGCACGAGGGAGCTTCCA
GGGGGAAACGCCTGGTATCTTTATAGTCCTGTCGGGTTTCGCCACCTCTGACTTGAGCGTCGATTTTTGT
GATGCTCGTCAGGGGGGCGGAGCCTATGGAAAAACGCCAGCAACGCGGCCTTTTTACGGTTCCTGGCCTT
TTGCTGGCCTTTTGCTCACATGTCCTGCAGGCAGCTGCGCGCTCGCTCGCTCACTGAGGCCGCCCGGGCG
TCGGGCGACCTTTGGTCGCCCGGCCTCAGTGAGCGAGCGAGCGCGCAGAGAGGGAGTGGCCAACTCCATC
ACTAGGGGTTCCT
